>Addgene plasmid #141043 | pENTR-L3-Cas9-EGFP-L2 | addgene full sequence | sequence record 302049 | Addgene NGS Result
CATGGACTATAAGGACCACGACGGAGACTACAAGGATCATGATATTGATTACAAAGACGATGACGATAAG
ATGGCCCCAAAGAAGAAGCGGAAGGTCGGTATCCACGGAGTCCCAGCAGCCGACAAGAAGTACAGCATCG
GCCTGGACATCGGCACCAACTCTGTGGGCTGGGCCGTGATCACCGACGAGTACAAGGTGCCCAGCAAGAA
ATTCAAGGTGCTGGGCAACACCGACCGGCACAGCATCAAGAAGAACCTGATCGGAGCCCTGCTGTTCGAC
AGCGGCGAAACAGCCGAGGCCACCCGGCTGAAGAGAACCGCCAGAAGAAGATACACCAGACGGAAGAACC
GGATCTGCTATCTGCAAGAGATCTTCAGCAACGAGATGGCCAAGGTGGACGACAGCTTCTTCCACAGACT
GGAAGAGTCCTTCCTGGTGGAAGAGGATAAGAAGCACGAGCGGCACCCCATCTTCGGCAACATCGTGGAC
GAGGTGGCCTACCACGAGAAGTACCCCACCATCTACCACCTGAGAAAGAAACTGGTGGACAGCACCGACA
AGGCCGACCTGCGGCTGATCTATCTGGCCCTGGCCCACATGATCAAGTTCCGGGGCCACTTCCTGATCGA
GGGCGACCTGAACCCCGACAACAGCGACGTGGACAAGCTGTTCATCCAGCTGGTGCAGACCTACAACCAG
CTGTTCGAGGAAAACCCCATCAACGCCAGCGGCGTGGACGCCAAGGCCATCCTGTCTGCCAGACTGAGCA
AGAGCAGACGGCTGGAAAATCTGATCGCCCAGCTGCCCGGCGAGAAGAAGAATGGCCTGTTCGGAAACCT
GATTGCCCTGAGCCTGGGCCTGACCCCCAACTTCAAGAGCAACTTCGACCTGGCCGAGGATGCCAAACTG
CAGCTGAGCAAGGACACCTACGACGACGACCTGGACAACCTGCTGGCCCAGATCGGCGACCAGTACGCCG
ACCTGTTTCTGGCCGCCAAGAACCTGTCCGACGCCATCCTGCTGAGCGACATCCTGAGAGTGAACACCGA
GATCACCAAGGCCCCCCTGAGCGCCTCTATGATCAAGAGATACGACGAGCACCACCAGGACCTGACCCTG
CTGAAAGCTCTCGTGCGGCAGCAGCTGCCTGAGAAGTACAAAGAGATTTTCTTCGACCAGAGCAAGAACG
GCTACGCCGGCTACATTGACGGCGGAGCCAGCCAGGAAGAGTTCTACAAGTTCATCAAGCCCATCCTGGA
AAAGATGGACGGCACCGAGGAACTGCTCGTGAAGCTGAACAGAGAGGACCTGCTGCGGAAGCAGCGGACC
TTCGACAACGGCAGCATCCCCCACCAGATCCACCTGGGAGAGCTGCACGCCATTCTGCGGCGGCAGGAAG
ATTTTTACCCATTCCTGAAGGACAACCGGGAAAAGATCGAGAAGATCCTGACCTTCCGCATCCCCTACTA
CGTGGGCCCTCTGGCCAGGGGAAACAGCAGATTCGCCTGGATGACCAGAAAGAGCGAGGAAACCATCACC
CCCTGGAACTTCGAGGAAGTGGTGGACAAGGGCGCTTCCGCCCAGAGCTTCATCGAGCGGATGACCAACT
TCGATAAGAACCTGCCCAACGAGAAGGTGCTGCCCAAGCACAGCCTGCTGTACGAGTACTTCACCGTGTA
TAACGAGCTGACCAAAGTGAAATACGTGACCGAGGGAATGAGAAAGCCCGCCTTCCTGAGCGGCGAGCAG
AAAAAGGCCATCGTGGACCTGCTGTTCAAGACCAACCGGAAAGTGACCGTGAAGCAGCTGAAAGAGGACT
ACTTCAAGAAAATCGAGTGCTTCGACTCCGTGGAAATCTCCGGCGTGGAAGATCGGTTCAACGCCTCCCT
GGGCACATACCACGATCTGCTGAAAATTATCAAGGACAAGGACTTCCTGGACAATGAGGAAAACGAGGAC
ATTCTGGAAGATATCGTGCTGACCCTGACACTGTTTGAGGACAGAGAGATGATCGAGGAACGGCTGAAAA
CCTATGCCCACCTGTTCGACGACAAAGTGATGAAGCAGCTGAAGCGGCGGAGATACACCGGCTGGGGCAG
GCTGAGCCGGAAGCTGATCAACGGCATCCGGGACAAGCAGTCCGGCAAGACAATCCTGGATTTCCTGAAG
TCCGACGGCTTCGCCAACAGAAACTTCATGCAGCTGATCCACGACGACAGCCTGACCTTTAAAGAGGACA
TCCAGAAAGCCCAGGTGTCCGGCCAGGGCGATAGCCTGCACGAGCACATTGCCAATCTGGCCGGCAGCCC
CGCCATTAAGAAGGGCATCCTGCAGACAGTGAAGGTGGTGGACGAGCTCGTGAAAGTGATGGGCCGGCAC
AAGCCCGAGAACATCGTGATCGAAATGGCCAGAGAGAACCAGACCACCCAGAAGGGACAGAAGAACAGCC
GCGAGAGAATGAAGCGGATCGAAGAGGGCATCAAAGAGCTGGGCAGCCAGATCCTGAAAGAACACCCCGT
GGAAAACACCCAGCTGCAGAACGAGAAGCTGTACCTGTACTACCTGCAGAATGGGCGGGATATGTACGTG
GACCAGGAACTGGACATCAACCGGCTGTCCGACTACGATGTGGACCATATCGTGCCTCAGAGCTTTCTGA
AGGACGACTCCATCGACAACAAGGTGCTGACCAGAAGCGACAAGAACCGGGGCAAGAGCGACAACGTGCC
CTCCGAAGAGGTCGTGAAGAAGATGAAGAACTACTGGCGGCAGCTGCTGAACGCCAAGCTGATTACCCAG
AGAAAGTTCGACAATCTGACCAAGGCCGAGAGAGGCGGCCTGAGCGAACTGGATAAGGCCGGCTTCATCA
AGAGACAGCTGGTGGAAACCCGGCAGATCACAAAGCACGTGGCACAGATCCTGGACTCCCGGATGAACAC
TAAGTACGACGAGAATGACAAGCTGATCCGGGAAGTGAAAGTGATCACCCTGAAGTCCAAGCTGGTGTCC
GATTTCCGGAAGGATTTCCAGTTTTACAAAGTGCGCGAGATCAACAACTACCACCACGCCCACGACGCCT
ACCTGAACGCCGTCGTGGGAACCGCCCTGATCAAAAAGTACCCTAAGCTGGAAAGCGAGTTCGTGTACGG
CGACTACAAGGTGTACGACGTGCGGAAGATGATCGCCAAGAGCGAGCAGGAAATCGGCAAGGCTACCGCC
AAGTACTTCTTCTACAGCAACATCATGAACTTTTTCAAGACCGAGATTACCCTGGCCAACGGCGAGATCC
GGAAGCGGCCTCTGATCGAGACAAACGGCGAAACCGGGGAGATCGTGTGGGATAAGGGCCGGGATTTTGC
CACCGTGCGGAAAGTGCTGAGCATGCCCCAAGTGAATATCGTGAAAAAGACCGAGGTGCAGACAGGCGGC
TTCAGCAAAGAGTCTATCCTGCCCAAGAGGAACAGCGATAAGCTGATCGCCAGAAAGAAGGACTGGGACC
CTAAGAAGTACGGCGGCTTCGACAGCCCCACCGTGGCCTATTCTGTGCTGGTGGTGGCCAAAGTGGAAAA
GGGCAAGTCCAAGAAACTGAAGAGTGTGAAAGAGCTGCTGGGGATCACCATCATGGAAAGAAGCAGCTTC
GAGAAGAATCCCATCGACTTTCTGGAAGCCAAGGGCTACAAAGAAGTGAAAAAGGACCTGATCATCAAGC
TGCCTAAGTACTCCCTGTTCGAGCTGGAAAACGGCCGGAAGAGAATGCTGGCCTCTGCCGGCGAACTGCA
GAAGGGAAACGAACTGGCCCTGCCCTCCAAATATGTGAACTTCCTGTACCTGGCCAGCCACTATGAGAAG
CTGAAGGGCTCCCCCGAGGATAATGAGCAGAAACAGCTGTTTGTGGAACAGCACAAGCACTACCTGGACG
AGATCATCGAGCAGATCAGCGAGTTCTCCAAGAGAGTGATCCTGGCCGACGCTAATCTGGACAAAGTGCT
GTCCGCCTACAACAAGCACCGGGATAAGCCCATCAGAGAGCAGGCCGAGAATATCATCCACCTGTTTACC
CTGACCAATCTGGGAGCCCCTGCCGCCTTCAAGTACTTTGACACCACCATCGACCGGAAGAGGTACACCA
GCACCAAAGAGGTGCTGGACGCCACCCTGATCCACCAGAGCATCACCGGCCTGTACGAGACACGGATCGA
CCTGTCTCAGCTGGGAGGCGACAAAAGGCCGGCGGCCACGAAAAAGGCCGGCCAGGCAAAAAAGAAAAAG
GAATTCGGCAGTAGCCGGGCACCGGTGAAACAGACTTTGAATTTTGACCTTCTCAAGTTGGCGGGAGACG
TGGAGTCCAACCCAGGGCCGGATATCATGGTGAGCAAGGGCGAGGAGCTGTTCACCGGGGTGGTGCCCAT
CCTGGTCGAGCTGGACGGCGACGTAAACGGCCACAAGTTCAGCGTGTCCGGCGAGGGCGAGGGCGATGCC
ACCTACGGCAAGCTGACCCTGAAGTTCATCTGCACCACCGGCAAGCTGCCCGTGCCCTGGCCCACCCTCG
TGACCACCCTGACCTACGGCGTGCAGTGCTTCAGCCGCTACCCCGACCACATGAAGCAGCACGACTTCTT
CAAGTCCGCCATGCCCGAAGGCTACGTCCAGGAGCGCACCATCTTCTTCAAGGACGACGGCAACTACAAG
ACCCGCGCCGAGGTGAAGTTCGAGGGCGACACCCTGGTGAACCGCATCGAGCTGAAGGGCATCGACTTCA
AGGAGGACGGCAACATCCTGGGGCACAAGCTGGAGTACAACTACAACAGCCACAACGTCTATATCATGGC
CGACAAGCAGAAGAACGGCATCAAGGTGAACTTCAAGATCCGCCACAACATCGAGGACGGCAGCGTGCAG
CTCGCCGACCACTACCAGCAGAACACCCCCATCGGCGACGGCCCCGTGCTGCTGCCCGACAACCACTACC
TGAGCACCCAGTCCGCCCTGAGCAAAGACCCCAACGAGAAGCGCGATCACATGGTCCTGCTGGAGTTCGT
GACCGCCGCCGGGATCACTCTCGGCATGGACGAGCTGTACAAGTAACAGCTTTCTTGTACAAAGTTGGCA
TTATAAGAAAGCATTGCTTATCAATTTGTTGCAACGAACAGGTCACTATCAGTCAAAATAAAATCATTAT
TTGCCATCCAGCTGCAGCTCTGGCCCGTGTCTCAAAATCTCTGATGTTACATTGCACAAGATAAAAATAT
ATCATCATGAACAATAAAACTGTCTGCTTACATAAACAGTAATACAAGGGGTGTTATGAGCCATATTCAA
CGGGAAACGTCGAGGCCGCGATTAAATTCCAACATGGATGCTGATTTATATGGGTATAAATGGGCTCGCG
ATAATGTCGGGCAATCAGGTGCGACAATCTATCGCTTGTATGGGAAGCCCGATGCGCCAGAGTTGTTTCT
GAAACATGGCAAAGGTAGCGTTGCCAATGATGTTACAGATGAGATGGTCAGACTAAACTGGCTGACGGAA
TTTATGCCTCTTCCGACCATCAAGCATTTTATCCGTACTCCTGATGATGCATGGTTACTCACCACTGCGA
TCCCCGGAAAAACAGCATTCCAGGTATTAGAAGAATATCCTGATTCAGGTGAAAATATTGTTGATGCGCT
GGCAGTGTTCCTGCGCCGGTTGCATTCGATTCCTGTTTGTAATTGTCCTTTTAACAGCGATCGCGTATTT
CGTCTCGCTCAGGCGCAATCACGAATGAATAACGGTTTGGTTGATGCGAGTGATTTTGATGACGAGCGTA
ATGGCTGGCCTGTTGAACAAGTCTGGAAAGAAATGCATAAACTTTTGCCATTCTCACCGGATTCAGTCGT
CACTCATGGTGATTTCTCACTTGATAACCTTATTTTTGACGAGGGGAAATTAATAGGTTGTATTGATGTT
GGACGAGTCGGAATCGCAGACCGATACCAGGATCTTGCCATCCTATGGAACTGCCTCGGTGAGTTTTCTC
CTTCATTACAGAAACGGCTTTTTCAAAAATATGGTATTGATAATCCTGATATGAATAAATTGCAGTTTCA
TTTGATGCTCGATGAGTTTTTCTAATCAGAATTGGTTAATTGGTTGTAACACTGGCAGAGCATTACGCTG
ACTTGACGGGACGGCGCAAGCTCATGACCAAAATCCCTTAACGTGAGTTTTCGTTCCACTGAGCGTCAGA
CCCCGTAGAAAAGATCAAAGGATCTTCTTGAGATCCTTTTTTTCTGCGCGTAATCTGCTGCTTGCAAACA
AAAAAACCACCGCTACCAGCGGTGGTTTGTTTGCCGGATCAAGAGCTACCAACTCTTTTTCCGAAGGTAA
CTGGCTTCAGCAGAGCGCAGATACCAAATACTGTTCTTCTAGTGTAGCCGTAGTTAGGCCACCACTTCAA
GAACTCTGTAGCACCGCCTACATACCTCGCTCTGCTAATCCTGTTACCAGTGGCTGCTGCCAGTGGCGAT
AAGTCGTGTCTTACCGGGTTGGACTCAAGACGATAGTTACCGGATAAGGCGCAGCGGTCGGGCTGAACGG
GGGGTTCGTGCACACAGCCCAGCTTGGAGCGAACGACCTACACCGAACTGAGATACCTACAGCGTGAGCT
ATGAGAAAGCGCCACGCTTCCCGAAGGGAGAAAGGCGGACAGGTATCCGGTAAGCGGCAGGGTCGGAACA
GGAGAGCGCACGAGGGAGCTTCCAGGGGGAAACGCCTGGTATCTTTATAGTCCTGTCGGGTTTCGCCACC
TCTGACTTGAGCGTCGATTTTTGTGATGCTCGTCAGGGGGGCGGAGCCTATGGAAAAACGCCAGCAACGC
GGCCTTTTTACGGTTCCTGGCCTTTTGCTGGCCTTTTGCTCACATGTTCTTTCCTGCGTTATCCCCTGAT
TCTGTGGATAACCGTATTACCGCTAGCCAGGAAGAGTTTGTAGAAACGCAAAAAGGCCATCCGTCAGGAT
GGCCTTCTGCTTAGTTTGATGCCTGGCAGTTTATGGCGGGCGTCCTGCCCGCCACCCTCCGGGCCGTTGC
TTCACAACGTTCAAATCCGCTCCCGGCGGATTTGTCCTACTCAGGAGAGCGTTCACCGACAAACAACAGA
TAAAACGAAAGGCCCAGTCTTCCGACTGAGCCTTTCGTTTTATTTGATGCCTGGCAGTTCCCTACTCTCG
CGTTAACGCTAGCATGGATCTCGGGCCCCAAATAATGATTTTATTTTGACTGATAGTGACCTGTTCGTTG
CAACAAATTGATGAGCAATGCTTTTTTATAATGCCAACTTTGTATAATAAAGTTGGCTTCGAAGGAGATA
GAAC
Features (pLannotate 1.2.2; 11 found; start..end, strand, type, name):
    122..1723    +  CDS            Cas9(N): N-terminal portion of Streptococcus pyogenes Cas9 (Zetsche et al., 2015)
   1724..4222    +  CDS            Cas9(C): C-terminal portion of Streptococcus pyogenes Cas9 (Zetsche et al., 2015)
   4223..4270    +  CDS            nucleoplasmin NLS: bipartite nuclear localization signal from nucleoplasmin
   4295..4359    +  CDS            F2A (fragment): 2A peptide from foot-and-mouth disease virus polyprotein Eukaryotic ribosomes fail to insert a peptide bond between the Gly and Pro residues, yielding separate polypeptides.
   4367..5086    +  CDS            EGFP: the original enhanced GFP (Yang et al., 1996) mammalian codon-optimized
   5086..5183    -  protein_bind   attL2: mutant version of attL; recombination site for the Gateway® LR reaction LR Clonase™
   5306..6115    +  CDS            KanR: aminoglycoside phosphotransferase; aph(3')-Ia; confers resistance to kanamycin in bacteria or G418 (Geneticin®) in eukaryotes
   6258..6846    +  rep_origin     ori: high-copy-number ColE1/pMB1/pBR322/pUC origin of replication
   6981..7008    -  terminator     rrnB T2 terminator: transcription terminator T2 from the E. coli rrnB gene
   7140..7183    +  terminator     rrnB T1 terminator: Escherichia coli rrnB; transcription terminator T1 from the E. coli rrnB gene
   7240..7335    +  protein_bind   attL3: mutant version of attL; recombination site for the Gateway® LR reaction LR Clonase™
