[The description below was written by a language model from this plasmid's Addgene catalogue record and pLannotate feature annotations shown in this document.]
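Description:
pENTR-L3-Cas9-EGFP-L2 is a Multisite Gateway entry clone built on a pDONR backbone and catalogued as a mammalian expression type vector. It is about 7.4 kb. Propagation in E. coli relies on a high-copy ColE1/pUC-type origin, with selection by kanamycin through the aminoglycoside phosphotransferase (KanR) gene. The rrnB T1 and T2 transcription terminators sit upstream of the entry cassette, a standard pDONR arrangement that shields the insert from read-through transcription originating in the backbone.

The payload is a synthetic Cas9-2A-EGFP open reading frame flanked by attL3 on the 5′ side and attL2 on the 3′ side. The annotation software splits Streptococcus pyogenes Cas9 into contiguous N- and C-terminal portions, which together appear to form one continuous coding sequence. This is followed directly by a bipartite nucleoplasmin nuclear localization signal, then a 2A peptide (annotated as a fragment of F2A) and EGFP. Ribosomal skipping at the 2A site should yield nuclear-targeted Cas9 and free EGFP from one transcript, so that fluorescence marks cells expressing the nuclease.

No promoter or polyadenylation signal is annotated within the att-flanked region, and the record does not state one. The plasmid therefore appears to act as a module rather than a standalone expression vector. In an LR Clonase reaction, the attL3/attL2 sites allow the cassette to be placed as the final element alongside other entry clones in a destination vector, which would presumably supply the regulatory sequences. The stated purpose is Multisite Gateway-mediated vector construction, and the associated publication describes a toolbox for knock-in gene targeting.
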