Addgene plasmid #141043: pENTR-L3-Cas9-EGFP-L2
Purpose: Mutisite Gateway mediated vector construction
Depositing lab: Hideyuki Okano. Depositing organization: Keio University. Publication: A versatile toolbox for knock-in gene targeting based on the Multisite Gateway technology. Yoshimatsu S, Sone T, Nakajima M, Sato T, Okochi R, Ishikawa M, Nakamura M, Sasaki E, Shiozawa S, Okano H. PLoS One. 2019 Aug 27;14(8):e0221164. doi: 10.1371/journal.pone.0221164. eCollection 2019. PubMed 31454364.
Backbone
  Vector backbone: pDONR
  Backbone manufacturer: Thermo Fisher Scientific
  Vector type: Mammalian Expression
Growth in bacteria
  Bacterial resistance: Kanamycin, 50 μg/mL
  Growth temperature: 37°C
  Growth strain: DH5alpha
  Copy number: High Copy
Gene/Insert
  Gene/Insert name: Cas9-2A-EGFP
  Species: Synthetic
  Cloning method: Restriction Enzyme; 5′ cloning site Unknown (unknown if destroyed)
Terms and licenses: Academic/Nonprofit Terms; Industry Terms: Not Available to Industry
How to cite: pENTR-L3-Cas9-EGFP-L2 was a gift from Hideyuki Okano (Addgene plasmid # 141043 ; http://n2t.net/addgene:141043 ; RRID:Addgene_141043)
